Addgene plasmid #26987: pRetroSuper-shYes
Depositing lab: Joan Massague. Depositing organization: Memorial Sloan-Kettering Cancer Center. Publication: Latent bone metastasis in breast cancer tied to Src-dependent survival signals. Zhang XH, Wang Q, Gerald W, Hudis CA, Norton L, Smid M, Foekens JA, Massague J. Cancer Cell. 2009 Jul 7. 16(1):67-78. 10.1016/j.ccr.2009.05.017 PubMed 19573813.
Backbone
  Vector backbone: pRetroSuper
  Backbone size w/o insert (bp): 6401
  Vector type: Mammalian Expression, Retroviral, RNAi
  Selectable markers: Puromycin
Growth in bacteria
  Bacterial resistance: Ampicillin, 100 μg/mL
  Growth temperature: 37°C
  Growth strain: DH5alpha
  Copy number: High Copy
Gene/Insert
  Gene/Insert name: shRNA Yes (alt name: Yes)
  Species: H. sapiens (human)
  Insert size (bp): 64
  Entrez Gene: YES1 (a.k.a. HsT441, P61-YES, Yes, c-yes)
  Cloning method: Restriction Enzyme; 5′ cloning site BglII (not destroyed); 3′ cloning site HindIII (not destroyed)
  Sequencing primers: 5′ pLXSN-5; 3′ MSCV-rev
Terms and licenses: Academic/Nonprofit Terms; Industry Terms: Not Available to Industry
Depositor comments: shRNA sequence - 5'-GTGACAATGTGAAACACTA
How to cite: pRetroSuper-shYes was a gift from Joan Massague (Addgene plasmid # 26987 ; http://n2t.net/addgene:26987 ; RRID:Addgene_26987)
