[The description below was written by a language model from this plasmid's Addgene catalogue record.]
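Description:
pRetroSuper-shYes is a retroviral RNA interference vector built on the pRetroSuper backbone (about 6.4 kb without insert) and designed to knock down human YES1, the Src-family tyrosine kinase also known as c-Yes. It is classed as a mammalian expression, retroviral and RNAi plasmid. In bacteria it is maintained as a high-copy plasmid under ampicillin selection, and in mammalian cells transduced or transfected populations can be selected with puromycin.

The payload is a 64 bp short-hairpin oligonucleotide cassette targeting a 19-nucleotide site in the human YES1 transcript, cloned between the BglII and HindIII sites, both of which remain intact. The record does not state which promoter drives the hairpin and gives no feature table. pRetroSuper-type vectors generally place the shRNA under an RNA polymerase III promoter (H1) within a retroviral backbone flanked by long terminal repeats, but this cannot be confirmed from the fields provided. In such designs, the plasmid is introduced into a packaging cell line to produce retroviral particles. These integrate the shRNA cassette and puromycin marker into target-cell genomes, giving stable hairpin expression that is processed into siRNA against the target mRNA.

The associated publication concerns Src-dependent survival signals in latent bone metastasis of breast cancer. This suggests the construct was used for stable depletion of Yes in human cancer cells, probably to test the contribution of individual Src-family kinases, although the record does not describe its exact experimental role.
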