>Addgene plasmid #26987 | pRetroSuper-shYes | addgene partial sequence | sequence record 33212 | 26987 with pLXSN-5
CCTCACTCCTTCTCTAGGCGCCGGAATTAGATCGATCTCTCGAGGTCGACGGTATCGATAAGCTTTTCCA
AAAAGTGACAATGTGAAACACTATCTCTTGAATAGTGTTTCACATTGTCACGGGGATCTGTGGTCTCATA
CAGAACTTATAAGATTCCCAAATCCAAAGACATTTCACGTTTATGGTGATTTCCCAGAACACATAGCGAC
ATGCAAATATTGCAGGGCGCCACTCCCCTGTCCCTCACAGCCATCTTCCTGCCAGGGCGCACGCGCGCTG
GGTGTTCCCGCCTAGTGACACTGGGCCCGCGATTCCTTGGAGCGGGTTGATGACGTCAGCGTTCGAATTC
TACCGGGTAGGGGAGGCGCTTTTCCCAAGGCAGTCTGGAGCATGCGCTTTAGCAGCCCCGCTGGGCACTT
GGCGCTACACAAGTGGCCTCTGGCCTCGCACACATTCCACATCCACCGGTAGGCGCCAACCGGCTCCGTT
CTTTGGTGGCCCCTTCGCGCCACCTTCTACTCCTCCCCTAGTCAGGAAGTTCCCCCCCGCCCCGCAGCTC
GCGTCGTGCAGGACGTGACAAATGGAAGTAGCACGTCTCACTAGTCTCGTGCAGATGGACAGCACCGCTG
AGCAATGGAAGCGGGTAGGCCTTTGGGGCAGCGGCCAATAGCAGCTTTGCTCCTTCGCTTTCTGGGCTCA
GAGGCTGGGAAGGGGTGGGTCCGGGGGCGGGCTCAGGGGCGGGCTCAGGGGCGGGGCGGGCGCCCGAAGG
TCCTCCGGAGGCCCGGCATTCTGCACGCTTCAAAAGCGCACGTCTGCCGCGCTGTTCTCCTCTTCCTCAT
CTCCGGGCCTTTCGACCTGCAGCCCAAGCTAGCTTACCATGACCGAGTACAAGCCCACGGTGCGCCTCG
